>Addgene plasmid #163310 | p8208 MSCV-Neo C-HA EMPTY | addgene full sequence | sequence record 320732 | Addgene NGS Result
GAATTAGATCTCGAGTCGGCCGCTGGAGGATACCCCTACGACGTGCCCGACTACGCCTAGAATTCTACCG
GGTAGGGGAGGCGCTTTTCCCAAGGCAGTCTGGAGCATGCGCTTTAGCAGCCCCGCTGGGCACTTGGCGC
TACACAAGTGGCCTCTGGCCTCGCACACATTCCACATCCACCGGTAGGCGCCAACCGGCTCCGTTCTTTG
GTGGCCCCTTCGCGCCACCTTCTACTCCTCCCCTAGTCAGGAAGTTCCCCCCCGCCCCGCAGCTCGCGTC
GTGCAGGACGTGACAAATGGAAGTAGCACGTCTCACTAGTCTCGTGCAGATGGACAGCACCGCTGAGCAA
TGGAAGCGGGTAGGCCTTTGGGGCAGCGGCCAATAGCAGCTTTGCTCCTTCGCTTTCTGGGCTCAGAGGC
TGGGAAGGGGTGGGTCCGGGGGCGGGCTCAGGGGCGGGCTCAGGGGCGGGGCGGGCGCCCGAAGGTCCTC
CGGAGGCCCGGCATTCTGCACGCTTCAAAAGCGCACGTCTGCCGCGCTGTTCTCCTCTTCCTCATCTCCG
GGCCTTTCGACCTGCAGCCCAAGCTTACCATGATTGAACAAGATGGATTGCACGCAGGTTCTCCGGCCGC
TTGGGTGGAGAGGCTATTCGGCTATGACTGGGCACAACAGACAATCGGCTGCTCTGATGCCGCCGTGTTC
CGGCTGTCAGCGCAGGGGCGCCCGGTTCTTTTTGTCAAGACCGACCTGTCCGGTGCCCTGAATGAACTGC
AAGACGAGGCAGCGCGGCTATCGTGGCTGGCCACGACGGGCGTTCCTTGCGCAGCTGTGCTCGACGTTGT
CACTGAAGCGGGAAGGGACTGGCTGCTATTGGGCGAAGTGCCGGGGCAGGATCTCCTGTCATCTCACCTT
GCTCCTGCCGAGAAAGTATCCATCATGGCTGATGCAATGCGGCGGCTGCATACGCTTGATCCGGCTACCT
GCCCATTCGACCACCAAGCGAAACATCGCATCGAGCGAGCACGTACTCGGATGGAAGCCGGTCTTGTCGA
TCAGGATGATCTGGACGAAGAGCATCAGGGGCTCGCGCCAGCCGAACTGTTCGCCAGGCTCAAGGCGAGC
ATGCCCGACGGCGAGGATCTCGTCGTGACCCATGGCGATGCCTGCTTGCCGAATATCATGGTGGAAAATG
GCCGCTTTTCTGGATTCATCGACTGTGGCCGGCTGGGTGTGGCGGACCGCTATCAGGACATAGCGTTGGC
TACCCGTGATATTGCTGAAGAGCTTGGCGGCGAATGGGCTGACCGCTTCCTCGTGCTTTACGGTATCGCC
GCTCCCGATTCGCAGCGCATCGCCTTCTATCGCCTTCTTGACGAGTTCTTCTGACGCCCGACCGAAAGGA
GCGCACGACCCCATGCATCGATAAAATAAAAGATTTTATTTAGTCTCCAGAAAAAGGGGGGAATGAAAGA
CCCCACCTGTAGGTTTGGCAAGCTAGCTTAAGTAACGCCATTTTGCAAGGCATGGAAAATACATAACTGA
GAATAGAGAAGTTCAGATCAAGGTTAGGAACAGAGAGACAGCAGAATATGGGCCAAACAGGATATCTGTG
GTAAGCAGTTCCTGCCCCGGCTCAGGGCCAAGAACAGATGGTCCCCAGATGCGGTCCCGCCCTCAGCAGT
TTCTAGAGAACCATCAGATGTTTCCAGGGTGCCCCAAGGACCTGAAATGACCCTGTGCCTTATTTGAACT
AACCAATCAGTTCGCTTCTCGCTTCTGTTCGCGCGCTTCTGCTCCCCGAGCTCAATAAAAGAGCCCACAA
CCCCTCACTCGGCGCGCCAGTCCTCCGATAGACTGCGTCGCCCGGGTACCCGTGTATCCAATAAACCCTC
TTGCAGTTGCATCCGACTTGTGGTCTCGCTGTTCCTTGGGAGGGTCTCCTCTGAGTGATTGACTACCCGT
CAGCGGGGGTCTTTCATGGGTAACAGTTTCTTGAAGTTGGAGAACAACATTCTGAGGGTAGGAGTCGAAT
ATTAAGTAATCCTGACTCAATTAGCCACTGTTTTGAATCCACATACTCCAATACTCCTGAAATAGTTCAT
TATGGACAGCGCAGAAAGAGCTGGGGAGAATTGTGAAATTGTTATCCGCTCACAATTCCACACAACATAC
GAGCCGGAAGCATAAAGTGTAAAGCCTGGGGTGCCTAATGAGTGAGCTAACTCACATTAATTGCGTTGCG
CTCACTGCCCGCTTTCCAGTCGGGAAACCTGTCGTGCCAGCTGCATTAATGAATCGGCCAACGCGCGGGG
AGAGGCGGTTTGCGTATTGGGCGCTCTTCCGCTTCCTCGCTCACTGACTCGCTGCGCTCGGTCGTTCGGC
TGCGGCGAGCGGTATCAGCTCACTCAAAGGCGGTAATACGGTTATCCACAGAATCAGGGGATAACGCAGG
AAAGAACATGTGAGCAAAAGGCCAGCAAAAGGCCAGGAACCGTAAAAAGGCCGCGTTGCTGGCGTTTTTC
CATAGGCTCCGCCCCCCTGACGAGCATCACAAAAATCGACGCTCAAGTCAGAGGTGGCGAAACCCGACAG
GACTATAAAGATACCAGGCGTTTCCCCTTGGAAGCTCCCTCGTGCGCTCTCCTGTTCCGACCCTGCCGCT
TACCGGATACCTGTCCGCCTTTCTCCCTTCGGGAAGCGTGGCGCTTTCTCATAGCTCACGCTGTAGGTAT
CTCAGTTCGGTGTAGGTCGTTCGCTCCAAGCTGGGCTGTGTGCACGAACCCCCCGTTCAGCCCGACCGCT
GCGCCTTATCCGGTAACTATCGTCTTGAGTCCAACCCGGTAAGACACGACTTATCGCCACTGGCAGCAGC
CACTGGTAACAGGATTAGCAGAGCGAGGTATGTAGGCGGTGCTACAGAGTTCTTGAAGTGGTGGCCTAAC
TACGGCTACACTAGAAGAACAGTATTTGGTATCTGCGCTCTGCTGAAGCCAGTTACCTTCGGAAAAAGAG
TTGGTAGCTCTTGATCCGGCAAACAAACCACCGCTGGTAGCGGTGGTTTTTTTGTTTGCAAGCAGCAGAT
TACGCGCAGAAAAAAAGGATCTCAAGAAGATCCTTTGATCTTTTCTACGGGGTCTGACGCTCAGTGGAAC
GAAAACTCACGTTAAGGGATTTTGGTCATGAGATTATCAAAAAGGATCTTCACCTAGATCCTTTTAAATT
AAAAATGAAGTTTTAAATCAATCTAAAGTATATATGAGTAAACTTGGTCTGACAGTTACCAATGCTTAAT
CAGTGAGGCACCTATCTCAGCGATCTGTCTATTTCGTTCATCCATAGTTGCCTGACTCCCCGTCGTGTAG
ATAACTACGATACGGGAGGGCTTACCATCTGGCCCCAGTGCTGCAATGATACCGCGAGACCCACGCTCAC
CGGCTCCAGATTTATCAGCAATAAACCAGCCAGCCGGAAGGGCCGAGCGCAGAAGTGGTCCTGCAACTTT
ATCCGCCTCCATCCAGTCTATTAATTGTTGCCGGGAAGCTAGAGTAAGTAGTTCGCCAGTTAATAGTTTG
CGCAACGTTGTTGCCATTGCTACAGGCATCGTGGTGTCACGCTCGTCGTTTGGTATGGCTTCATTCAGCT
CCGGTTCCCAACGATCAAGGCGAGTTACATGATCCCCCATGTTGTGCAAAAAAGCGGTTAGCTCCTTCGG
TCCTCCGATCGTTGTCAGAAGTAAGTTGGCCGCAGTGTTATCACTCATGGTTATGGCAGCACTGCATAAT
TCTCTTACTGTCATGCCATCCGTAAGATGCTTTTCTGTGACTGGTGAGTACTCAACCAAGTCATTCTGAG
AATAGTGTATGCGGCGACCGAGTTGCTCTTGCCCGGCGTCAATACGGGATAATACCGCGCCACATAGCAG
AACTTTAAAAGTGCTCATCATTGGAAAACGTTCTTCGGGGCGAAAACTCTCAAGGATCTTACCGCTGTTG
AGATCCAGTTCGATGTAACCCACTCGTGCACCCAACTGATCTTCAGCATCTTTTACTTTCACCAGCGTTT
CTGGGTGAGCAAAAACAGGAAGGCAAAATGCCGCAAAAAAGGGAATAAGGGCGACACGGAAATGTTGAAT
ACTCATACTCTTCCTTTTTCAATATTATTGAAGCATTTATCAGGGTTATTGTCTCATGAGCGGATACATA
TTTGAATGTATTTAGAAAAATAAACAAATAGGGGTTCCGCGCACATTTCCCCGAAAAGTGCCACCTGACG
TCTAAGAAACCATTATTATCATGACATTAACCTATAAAAATAGGCGTATCACGAGGCCCTTTCGTCTCGC
GCGTTTCGGTGATGACGGTGAAAACCTCTGACACATGCAGCTCCCGGAGACGGTCACAGCTTGTCTGTAA
GCGGATGCCGGGAGCAGACAAGCCCGTCAGGGCGCGTCAGCGGGTGTTGGCGGGTGTCGGGGCTGGCTTA
ACTATGCGGCATCAGAGCAGATTGTACTGAGAGTGCACCATATGCGGTGTGAAATACCGCACAGATGCGT
AAGGAGAAAATACCGCATCAGGCGCCATTCGCCATTCAGGCTGCGCAACTGTTGGGAAGGGCGATCGGTG
CGGGCCTCTTCGCTATTACGCCAGCTGGCGAAAGGGGGATGTGCTGCAAGGCGATTAAGTTGGGTAACGC
CAGGGTTTTCCCAGTCACGACGTTGTAAAACGACGGCGCAAGGAATGGTGCATGCAAGGAGATGGCGCCC
AACAGTCCCCCGGCCACGGGGCCTGCCACCATACCCACGCCGAAACAAGCGCTCATGAGCCCGAAGTGGC
GAGCCCGATCTTCCCCATCGGTGATGTCGGCGATATAGGCGCCAGCAACCGCACCTGTGGCGCCGGTGAT
GCCGGCCACGATGCGTCCGGCGTAGAGGCGATTAGTCCAATTTGTTAAAGACAGGATATCAGTGGTCCAG
GCTCTAGTTTTGACTCAACAATATCACCAGCTGAAGCCTATAGAGTACGAGCCATAGATAAAATAAAAGA
TTTTATTTAGTCTCCAGAAAAAGGGGGGAATGAAAGACCCCACCTGTAGGTTTGGCAAGCTAGCTTAAGT
AACGCCATTTTGCAAGGCATGGAAAATACATAACTGAGAATAGAGAAGTTCAGATCAAGGTTAGGAACAG
AGAGACAGCAGAATATGGGCCAAACAGGATATCTGTGGTAAGCAGTTCCTGCCCCGGCTCAGGGCCAAGA
ACAGATGGTCCCCAGATGCGGTCCCGCCCTCAGCAGTTTCTAGAGAACCATCAGATGTTTCCAGGGTGCC
CCAAGGACCTGAAATGACCCTGTGCCTTATTTGAACTAACCAATCAGTTCGCTTCTCGCTTCTGTTCGCG
CGCTTCTGCTCCCCGAGCTCAATAAAAGAGCCCACAACCCCTCACTCGGCGCGCCAGTCCTCCGATAGAC
TGCGTCGCCCGGGTACCCGTATTCCCAATAAAGCCTCTTGCTGTTTGCATCCGAATCGTGGACTCGCTGA
TCCTTGGGAGGGTCTCCTCAGATTGATTGACTGCCCACCTCGGGGGTCTTTCATTTGGAGGTTCCACCGA
GATTTGGAGACCCCTGCCCAGGGACCACCGACCCCCCCGCCGGGAGGTAAGCTGGCCAGCGGTCGTTTCG
TGTCTGTCTCTGTCTTTGTGCGTGTTTGTGCCGGCATCTAATGTTTGCGCCTGCGTCTGTACTAGTTAGC
TAACTAGCTCTGTATCTGGCGGACCCGTGGTGGAACTGACGAGTTCTGAACACCCGGCCGCAACCCTGGG
AGACGTCCCAGGGACTTTGGGGGCCGTTTTTGTGGCCCGACCTGAGGAAGGGAGTCGATGTGGAATCCGA
CCCCGTCAGGATATGTGGTTCTGGTAGGAGACGAGAACCTAAAACAGTTCCCGCCTCCGTCTGAATTTTT
GCTTTCGGTTTGGAACCGAAGCCGCGCGTCTTGTCTGCTGCAGCGCTGCAGCATCGTTCTGTGTTGTCTC
TGTCTGACTGTGTTTCTGTATTTGTCTGAAAATTAGGGCCAGACTGTTACCACTCCCTTAAGTTTGACCT
TAGGTCACTGGAAAGATGTCGAGCGGATCGCTCACAACCAGTCGGTAGATGTCAAGAAGAGACGTTGGGT
TACCTTCTGCTCTGCAGAATGGCCAACCTTTAACGTCGGATGGCCGCGAGACGGCACCTTTAACCGAGAC
CTCATCACCCAGGTTAAGATCAAGGTCTTTTCACCTGGCCCGCATGGACACCCAGACCAGGTCCCCTACA
TCGTGACCTGGGAAGCCTTGGCTTTTGACCCCCCTCCCTGGGTCAAGCCCTTTGTACACCCTAAGCCTCC
GCCTCCTCTTCCTCCATCCGCCCCGTCTCTCCCCCTTGAACCTCCTCGTTCGACCCCGCCTCGATCCTCC
CTTTATCCAGCCCTCACTCCTTCTCTAGGCGCCG
Features (pLannotate 1.2.2; 18 found; start..end, strand, type, name):
     70..569     +  promoter       PGK promoter: mouse phosphoglycerate kinase 1 promoter
    590..1384    +  CDS            NeoR/KanR: aminoglycoside phosphotransferase from Tn5; aph(3')-II (or nptII); confers resistance to neomycin, kanamycin, and G418 (Geneticin®)
   1463..1977    +  LTR            3' LTR: 3' long terminal repeat from murine embryonic stem cell virus
   2139..2155    -  protein_bind   lac operator: The lac repressor binds to the lac operator to inhibit transcription in E. coli. This inhibition can be relieved by adding lactose or isopropyl-β-D-thiogalactopyranoside (IPTG). lac repressor encoded by lacI
   2163..2193    -  promoter       lac promoter: promoter for the E. coli lac operon
   2208..2229    -  protein_bind   CAP binding site: CAP binding activates transcription in the presence of cAMP. E. coli catabolite activator protein
   2242..2334    -  CDS            lacI (fragment): lac repressor; lacI; The lac repressor binds to the lac operator to inhibit transcription in E. coli. This inhibition can be relieved by adding lactose or isopropyl-β-D-thiogalactopyranoside (IPTG).
   2517..3105    -  rep_origin     ori: high-copy-number ColE1/pMB1/pBR322/pUC origin of replication
   3276..4136    -  CDS            AmpR: β-lactamase; bla; confers resistance to ampicillin, carbenicillin, and related antibiotics
   4137..4241    -  promoter       AmpR promoter: bla
   4336..4371    +  CDS            rop (fragment): Rop protein, which maintains plasmids at low copy number; rop
   4473..4572    +  misc_feature   bom (fragment): basis of mobility region from pBR322
   4578..4727    -  CDS            lacZα (fragment): LacZα fragment of β-galactosidase; lacZ fragment
   4727..4928    -  CDS            TcR (fragment): tetracycline efflux protein; tet; confers resistance to tetracycline
   4929..5027    +  CDS            env (fragment): murine leukemia virus gPr80 envelope polyprotein precursor; env; proteolytically cleaved into gp70SU and p15TM subunits
   5069..5585    +  LTR            5' LTR: 5' long terminal repeat from murine embryonic stem cell virus
   5649..5990    +  misc_feature   MESV Ψ: packaging signal of murine embryonic stem cell virus
   6057..6473    +  CDS            gag (truncated): truncated Moloney murine leukemia virus (MMLV) gag gene lacking the start codon
