[The description below was written by a language model from this plasmid's Addgene catalogue record and pLannotate feature annotations shown in this document.]
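Description:
p8208 MSCV-Neo C-HA EMPTY is an empty retroviral backbone based on the murine stem cell virus (MSCV) vector, deposited as the no-insert control for a matched set of expression constructs. In bacteria it is maintained through a high-copy ColE1/pUC-type origin and an ampicillin resistance gene (β-lactamase with its own promoter). The backbone also carries several non-functional remnants of earlier cloning vectors, including short fragments of lacI, lacZα, rop, bom and the tetracycline resistance gene, along with a lac promoter/operator and a small piece of murine leukemia virus env upstream of the 5' LTR.

The retroviral portion is bounded by the 5' and 3' long terminal repeats of murine embryonic stem cell virus. Downstream of the 5' LTR lie the MESV Ψ packaging signal and a truncated MMLV gag segment lacking its start codon, which together promote efficient encapsidation of the genomic RNA when gag, pol and env are supplied in trans by a packaging system. In vectors of this design the 5' LTR drives transcription of a gene cloned after the gag region, while an internal mouse PGK promoter expresses the neomycin phosphotransferase gene, so transduced mammalian cells can be selected with G418. The name indicates a C-terminal HA epitope tag for inserted open reading frames, but the feature table does not annotate an HA tag or a cloning site, so their exact position cannot be confirmed from this record. No gene is inserted. The plasmid serves as an empty vector control for generating G418-selected cell populations to compare with cells transduced with HA-tagged proteins from the same backbone.
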