Addgene plasmid #163310: p8208 MSCV-Neo C-HA EMPTY
Purpose: (Empty Backbone) Empty vector control
Depositing lab: Elizabeth White. Depositing organization: University of Pennsylvania. Publication: A Conserved Amino Acid in the C Terminus of Human Papillomavirus E7 Mediates Binding to PTPN14 and Repression of Epithelial Differentiation. Hatterschide J, Brantly AC, Grace M, Munger K, White EA. J Virol. 2020 Aug 17;94(17). pii: JVI.01024-20. doi: 10.1128/JVI.01024-20. Print 2020 Aug 17. PubMed 32581101.
Backbone
  Vector backbone: MSCV
  Vector type: Retroviral
  Selectable markers: Neomycin (select with G418)
Growth in bacteria
  Bacterial resistance: Ampicillin, 100 μg/mL
  Growth temperature: 37°C
  Growth strain: NEB Stable
  Copy number: High Copy
Gene/Insert
  Gene/Insert name: None
Terms and licenses: Academic/Nonprofit Terms; Industry Terms: Not Available to Industry
How to cite: p8208 MSCV-Neo C-HA EMPTY was a gift from Elizabeth White (Addgene plasmid # 163310 ; http://n2t.net/addgene:163310 ; RRID:Addgene_163310)
